>Addgene plasmid #62341 | pJZC73 | addgene partial sequence | sequence record 107469 | mU6-F 5'-ATATCCCTTGGAGAAAAGCCTT-3'
TTTAAATAAGGCTAGTCCGTTATCAACTTGAAAAAGTGGCACCGAGTCGGTGCTTTTTTTCTCGAGTACT
AGGATCCATTAGGCGGCCGCGTGGATAACCGTATTACCGCCATGCATTAGTTATTAATAGTAATCAATTA
CGGGGTCATTAGTTCATAGCCCATATATGGAGTTCCGCGTTACATAACTTACGGTAAATGGCCCGCCTGG
CTGACCGCCCAACGACCCCCGCCCATTGACGTCAATAATGACGTATGTTCCCATAGTAACGCCAATAGGG
ACTTTCCATTGACGTCAATGGGTGGAGTATTTACGGTAAACTGCCCACTTGGCAGTACATCAAGTGTATC
ATATGCCAAGTACGCCCCCTATTGACGTCAATGACGGTAAATGGCCCGCCTGGCATTATGCCCAGTACAT
GACCTTATGGGACTTTCCTACTTGGCAGTACATCTACGTATTAGTCATCGCTATTACCATGGTGATGCGG
TTTTGGCAGTACATCAATGGGCGTGGATAGCGGTTTGACTCACGGGGATTTCCAAGTCTCCACCCCATTG
ACGTCAAT
