>Addgene plasmid #62341 | pJZC73 | addgene partial sequence | sequence record 108326 | mU6-F old 5'-cagcacaaaaggaaactcacc-3'
AGAACCACCTTGTTGGAATAGCTCAGAGGCCGAGGGTTTAAGAGCTATGCTGGAAACAGCATAGCAAGTT
TAAATAAGGCTAGTCCGTTATCAACTTGAAAAAGTGGCACCGAGTCGGTGCTTTTTTTCTCGAGTACTAG
GATCCATTAGGCGGCCGCGTGGATAACCGTATTACCGCCATGCATTAGTTATTAATAGTAATCAATTACG
GGGTCATTAGTTCATAGCCCATATATGGAGTTCCGCGTTACATAACTTACGGTAAATGGCCCGCCTGGCT
GACCGCCCAACGACCCCCGCCCATTGACGTCAATAATGACGTATGTTCCCATAGTAACGCCAATAGGGAC
TTTCCATTGACGTCAATGGGTGGAGTATTTACGGTAAACTGCCCACTTGGCAGTACATCAAGTGTATCAT
ATGCCAAGTACGCCCCCTATTGACGTCAATGACGGTAAATGGCCCGCCTGGCATTATGCCCAGTACATGA
CCTTATGGGACTTTCCTACTTGGCAGTACATCTACGTATTAGTCATCGCTATTACCATGGTGATGCGGTT
TTGGCAGTACATCAATGGGCGTGGATAGCGGTTTGACTCACGGGGATTTCCAAGTCTCCACCCCATTGAC
GTCAAT
