>Addgene plasmid #62341 | pJZC73 | addgene partial sequence | sequence record 108329 | CMV-F2 5'-GGTCTATATAAGCAGAGCTGGT-3'
TGCCCAAAAAGAAAAGAAAAGTGGGTAGTATGAAATCAATTCGCTGTAAAAACTGCAACAAACTGTTATT
TAAGGCGGATAGTTTTGATCACATTGAAATCAGGTGTCCGCGTTGCAAACGTCACATCATAATGCTGAAT
GCCTGCGAGCATCCCACGGAGAAACATTGTGGGAAAAGAGAAAAAATCACGCATTCTGACGAAACCGTGC
GTTATGGCTCCACTAGTGGGCACAAGCTTAATGGCGGTGGCGGAGGGATGGATGCTAAGTCACTAACTGC
CTGGTCCCGGACACTGGTGACCTTCAAGGATGTATTTGTGGACTTCACCAGGGAGGAGTGGAAGCTGCTG
GACACTGCTCAGCAGATCGTGTACAGAAATGTGATGCTGGAGAACTATAAGAACCTGGTTTCCTTGGGTT
ATCAGCTTACTAAGCCAGATGTGATCCTCCGGTTGGAGAAGGGAGAAGAGCCCTAGCCCGGGTCGAGCAT
GCATCTAGGGCGGCCAATTCCGCCCCTCTCCCTCCCCCCCCCC
