[The description below was written by a language model from this plasmid's Addgene catalogue record.]
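Description:
pJZC73 is a lentiviral mammalian expression plasmid built on the MP177_U6 backbone, itself derived from pSico. It is propagated in bacteria under ampicillin selection, and the record lists a recombination-deficient strain as the growth host, as is usual for lentiviral vectors carrying repeated LTR sequences. There is no drug selection marker for mammalian cells. Instead, transfected or transduced cells are identified by mCherry fluorescence. No feature table is provided, so the arrangement of the mCherry cassette, the viral elements and the bacterial origin cannot be described beyond what the catalogue fields state, and the copy number is recorded as unknown.

The plasmid carries two expression units assembled by Gibson cloning. A U6 promoter, a Pol III promoter suited to short defined transcripts, drives a single guide RNA whose spacer targets the SV40 promoter. This sgRNA is the unmodified form, with no RNA aptamer appended. A CMV promoter drives COM-KRAB, a fusion of the Com RNA-binding protein to a C-terminal KRAB transcriptional repression domain.

In CRISPR scaffold-RNA systems, guide RNAs extended with a protein-binding hairpin recruit a matching RNA-binding protein fused to an effector, bringing that effector to the dCas9-bound locus. Because the guide here lacks a com hairpin, the COM-KRAB protein has no designed means of being recruited to the target. The construct therefore most plausibly serves as a no-aptamer control for recruitment-dependent repression of an SV40 promoter-driven reporter, although the record does not say so explicitly. A Cas9 or dCas9 protein is not listed among the inserts and would presumably have to be supplied separately.
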