Addgene plasmid #62341: pJZC73
Purpose: sgRNA (no RNA aptamer addition) with COM-KRAB effector for mammalian cells
Depositing lab: Wendell Lim & Stanley Qi. Depositing organization: University of California, San Francisco (UCSF). Publication: Engineering Complex Synthetic Transcriptional Programs with CRISPR RNA Scaffolds. Zalatan JG, Lee ME, Almeida R, Gilbert LA, Whitehead EH, La Russa M, Tsai JC, Weissman JS, Dueber JE, Qi LS, Lim WA. Cell. 2014 Dec 18. pii: S0092-8674(14)01570-0. doi: 10.1016/j.cell.2014.11.052. PubMed 25533786.
Backbone
  Vector backbone: MP177_U6 (derived from pSico)
  Vector type: Mammalian Expression, Lentiviral
  Selectable markers: Marked by mCherry
Growth in bacteria
  Bacterial resistance: Ampicillin, 100 μg/mL
  Growth temperature: 37°C
  Growth strain: Stbl3
  Copy number: Unknown
Gene/Insert 1
  Gene/Insert name: sgRNA
  Mutation: Targets sv40 promoter, sequence: GAATAGCTCAGAGGCCGAGG
  Promoter: U6
  Cloning method: Gibson Cloning
  Sequencing primers: 5′ gagatccagtttggttagtaccggg
Gene/Insert 2
  Gene/Insert name: COM-KRAB (alt name: COM RNA binding protein fused to a KRAB domain)
  Promoter: CMV
  Tag / fusion protein: KRAB (C terminal on insert)
  Cloning method: Gibson Cloning
  Sequencing primers: 5′ N/A; 3′ CCTCACATTGCCAAAAGACG
Terms and licenses: Academic/Nonprofit Terms; Industry Terms: Not Available to Industry
How to cite: pJZC73 was a gift from Wendell Lim & Stanley Qi (Addgene plasmid # 62341 ; http://n2t.net/addgene:62341 ; RRID:Addgene_62341)
