LOCUS       Exported 8733 bp ds-DNA circular SYN 12-MAY-2021
DEFINITION  sgRNA (no RNA aptamer addition) with COM-KRAB effector for mammalian
            cells.
ACCESSION   .
VERSION     .
KEYWORDS    pJZC73
SOURCE      synthetic DNA construct
  ORGANISM  synthetic DNA construct
REFERENCE   1 (bases 1 to 8733)
  AUTHORS   Zalatan JG, Lee ME, Almeida R, Gilbert LA, Whitehead EH, La Russa M,
            Tsai JC, Weissman JS, Dueber JE, Qi LS, Lim WA
  TITLE     Engineering Complex Synthetic Transcriptional Programs with CRISPR
            RNA Scaffolds.
  JOURNAL   Cell. 2014 Dec 18. pii: S0092-8674(14)01570-0. doi:
            10.1016/j.cell.2014.11.052.
  PUBMED    25533786
REFERENCE   2 (bases 1 to 8733)
  AUTHORS   .
  TITLE     Direct Submission
  JOURNAL   Exported May 12, 2021 from SnapGene Server 1.1.58
            http://www.snapgene.com
FEATURES             Location/Qualifiers
     source          1..8733
                     /organism="synthetic DNA construct"
                     /mol_type="other DNA"
     primer_bind     complement(56..75)
                     /label=pRS-marker
                     /note="pRS vectors, use to sequence yeast selectable
                     marker"
     enhancer        247..626
                     /label=CMV enhancer
                     /note="human cytomegalovirus immediate early enhancer"
     promoter        628..826
                     /label=CMV promoter
                     /note="human cytomegalovirus (CMV) immediate early
                     promoter"
     LTR             844..1024
                     /label=5' LTR (truncated)
                     /note="truncated 5' long terminal repeat (LTR) from HIV-1"
     misc_feature    1071..1196
                     /label=HIV-1 Psi
                     /note="packaging signal of human immunodeficiency virus
                     type 1"
     misc_feature    1695..1928
                     /label=RRE
                     /note="The Rev response element (RRE) of HIV-1 allows for
                     Rev-dependent mRNA export from the nucleus to the
                     cytoplasm."
     CDS             2113..2157
                     /codon_start=1
                     /product="antigenic peptide corresponding to amino acids
                     655 to 669 of the HIV envelope protein gp41 (Lutje Hulsik
                     et al., 2013)"
                     /label=gp41 peptide
                     /note="recognized by the 2H10 single-chain llama nanobody"
                     /translation="KNEQELLELDKWASL"
     misc_feature    2455..2572
                     /label=cPPT/CTS
                     /note="central polypurine tract and central termination
                     sequence of HIV-1"
     protein_bind    2825..2858
                     /label=loxP
                     /bound_moiety="Cre recombinase"
                     /note="Cre-mediated recombination occurs in the 8-bp core
                     sequence (GCATACAT)."
     primer_bind     2862..2882
                     /label=mU6-F
                     /note="Mouse U6 promoter, forward primer"
     enhancer        3175..3478
                     /label=CMV enhancer
                     /note="human cytomegalovirus immediate early enhancer"
     promoter        3479..3682
                     /label=CMV promoter
                     /note="human cytomegalovirus (CMV) immediate early
                     promoter"
     CDS             3719..3739
                     /codon_start=1
                     /product="nuclear localization signal of SV40 (simian virus
                     40) large T antigen"
                     /label=SV40 NLS
                     /translation="PKKKRKV"
     CDS             4004..4189
                     /codon_start=1
                     /product="Kruppel-associated box (KRAB) transcriptional
                     repression domain from the human zinc finger protein ZNF10
                     (Margolin et al., 1994)"
                     /label=KRAB
                     /translation="RTLVTFKDVFVDFTREEWKLLDTAQQIVYRNVMLENYKNLVSLGY
                     QLTKPDVILRLEKGEEP"
     misc_feature    4229..4802
                     /label=IRES
                     /note="internal ribosome entry site (IRES) of the
                     encephalomyocarditis virus (EMCV)"
     primer_bind     complement(4396..4413)
                     /label=IRES reverse
                     /note="IRES internal ribosome entry site, reverse primer.
                     Also called pCDH-rev"
     primer_bind     4623..4642
                     /label=IRES-F
                     /note="IRES internal ribosome entry site, forward primer"
     CDS             4803..5513
                     /codon_start=1
                     /product="monomeric derivative of DsRed fluorescent protein
                     (Shaner et al., 2004)"
                     /label=mCherry
                     /note="mammalian codon-optimized"
                     /translation="MVSKGEEDNMAIIKEFMRFKVHMEGSVNGHEFEIEGEGEGRPYEG
                     TQTAKLKVTKGGPLPFAWDILSPQFMYGSKAYVKHPADIPDYLKLSFPEGFKWERVMNF
                     EDGGVVTVTQDSSLQDGEFIYKVKLRGTNFPSDGPVMQKKTMGWEASSERMYPEDGALK
                     GEIKQRLKLKDGGHYDAEVKTTYKAKKPVQLPGAYNVNIKLDITSHNEDYTIVEQYERA
                     EGRHSTGGMDELYK"
     primer_bind     complement(4948..4966)
                     /label=mCherry-R
                     /note="mCherry, reverse primer"
     primer_bind     5216..5235
                     /label=mCherry-F
                     /note="mCherry, forward primer"
     protein_bind    5533..5566
                     /label=loxP
                     /bound_moiety="Cre recombinase"
                     /note="Cre-mediated recombination occurs in the 8-bp core
                     sequence (GCATACAT)."
     misc_feature    5622..6210
                     /label=WPRE
                     /note="woodchuck hepatitis virus posttranscriptional
                     regulatory element"
     primer_bind     complement(5675..5695)
                     /label=WPRE-R
                     /note="WPRE, reverse primer"
     CDS             complement(6093..6104)
                     /codon_start=1
                     /product="Factor Xa recognition and cleavage site"
                     /label=Factor Xa site
                     /translation="IEGR"
     primer_bind     complement(6213..6229)
                     /label=KS primer
                     /note="common sequencing primer, one of multiple similar
                     variants"
     primer_bind     complement(6214..6230)
                     /label=pBluescriptKS
                     /note="For pBluescript vector"
     LTR             6739..6919
                     /label=5' LTR (truncated)
                     /note="truncated 5' long terminal repeat (LTR) from HIV-1"
     rep_origin      complement(6981..7569)
                     /direction=LEFT
                     /label=ori
                     /note="high-copy-number ColE1/pMB1/pBR322/pUC origin of
                     replication"
     primer_bind     complement(7061..7080)
                     /label=pBR322ori-F
                     /note="pBR322 origin, forward primer"
     CDS             complement(7740..8600)
                     /codon_start=1
                     /gene="bla"
                     /product="beta-lactamase"
                     /label=AmpR
                     /note="confers resistance to ampicillin, carbenicillin, and
                     related antibiotics"
                     /translation="MSIQHFRVALIPFFAAFCLPVFAHPETLVKVKDAEDQLGARVGYI
                     ELDLNSGKILESFRPEERFPMMSTFKVLLCGAVLSRIDAGQEQLGRRIHYSQNDLVEYS
                     PVTEKHLTDGMTVRELCSAAITMSDNTAANLLLTTIGGPKELTAFLHNMGDHVTRLDRW
                     EPELNEAIPNDERDTTMPVAMATTLRKLLTGELLTLASRQQLIDWMEADKVAGPLLRSA
                     LPAGWFIADKSGAGERGSRGIIAALGPDGKPSRIVVIYTTGSQATMDERNRQIAEIGAS
                     LIKHW"
     primer_bind     8363..8382
                     /label=Amp-R
                     /note="Ampicillin resistance gene, reverse primer"
     promoter        complement(8601..8705)
                     /gene="bla"
                     /label=AmpR promoter
ORIGIN
        1 gcttaagcgg tcgacggatc gggagatctc ccgatcccct atggtgcact ctcagtacaa
       61 tctgctctga tgccgcatag ttaagccagt atctgctccc tgcttgtgtg ttggaggtcg
      121 ctgagtagtg cgcgagcaaa atttaagcta caacaaggca aggcttgacc gacaattgca
      181 tgaagaatct gcttagggtt aggcgttttg cgctgcttcg cgatgtacgg gccagatata
      241 cgcgttgaca ttgattattg actagttatt aatagtaatc aattacgggg tcattagttc
      301 atagcccata tatggagttc cgcgttacat aacttacggt aaatggcccg cctggctgac
      361 cgcccaacga cccccgccca ttgacgtcaa taatgacgta tgttcccata gtaacgccaa
      421 tagggacttt ccattgacgt caatgggtgg agtatttacg gtaaactgcc cacttggcag
      481 tacatcaagt gtatcatatg ccaagtacgc cccctattga cgtcaatgac ggtaaatggc
      541 ccgcctggca ttatgcccag tacatgacct tatgggactt tcctacttgg cagtacatct
      601 acgtattagt catcgctatt accatggtga tgcggttttg gcagtacatc aatgggcgtg
      661 gatagcggtt tgactcacgg ggatttccaa gtctccaccc cattgacgtc aatgggagtt
      721 tgttttggca ccaaaatcaa cgggactttc caaaatgtcg taacaactcc gccccattga
      781 cgcaaatggg cggtaggcgt gtacggtggg aggtctatat aagcagcgcg ttttgcctgt
      841 actgggtctc tctggttaga ccagatctga gcctgggagc tctctggcta actagggaac
      901 ccactgctta agcctcaata aagcttgcct tgagtgcttc aagtagtgtg tgcccgtctg
      961 ttgtgtgact ctggtaacta gagatccctc agaccctttt agtcagtgtg gaaaatctct
     1021 agcagtggcg cccgaacagg gacttgaaag cgaaagggaa accagaggag ctctctcgac
     1081 gcaggactcg gcttgctgaa gcgcgcacgg caagaggcga ggggcggcga ctggtgagta
     1141 cgccaaaaat tttgactagc ggaggctaga aggagagaga tgggtgcgag agcgtcagta
     1201 ttaagcgggg gagaattaga tcgcgatggg aaaaaattcg gttaaggcca gggggaaaga
     1261 aaaaatataa attaaaacat atagtatggg caagcaggga gctagaacga ttcgcagtta
     1321 atcctggcct gttagaaaca tcagaaggct gtagacaaat actgggacag ctacaaccat
     1381 cccttcagac aggatcagaa gaacttagat cattatataa tacagtagca accctctatt
     1441 gtgtgcatca aaggatagag ataaaagaca ccaaggaagc tttagacaag atagaggaag
     1501 agcaaaacaa aagtaagacc accgcacagc aagcggccgg ccgcgctgat cttcagacct
     1561 ggaggaggag atatgaggga caattggaga agtgaattat ataaatataa agtagtaaaa
     1621 attgaaccat taggagtagc acccaccaag gcaaagagaa gagtggtgca gagagaaaaa
     1681 agagcagtgg gaataggagc tttgttcctt gggttcttgg gagcagcagg aagcactatg
     1741 ggcgcagcgt caatgacgct gacggtacag gccagacaat tattgtctgg tatagtgcag
     1801 cagcagaaca atttgctgag ggctattgag gcgcaacagc atctgttgca actcacagtc
     1861 tggggcatca agcagctcca ggcaagaatc ctggctgtgg aaagatacct aaaggatcaa
     1921 cagctcctgg ggatttgggg ttgctctgga aaactcattt gcaccactgc tgtgccttgg
     1981 aatgctagtt ggagtaataa atctctggaa cagatttgga atcacacgac ctggatggag
     2041 tgggacagag aaattaacaa ttacacaagc ttaatacact ccttaattga agaatcgcaa
     2101 aaccagcaag aaaagaatga acaagaatta ttggaattag ataaatgggc aagtttgtgg
     2161 aattggttta acataacaaa ttggctgtgg tatataaaat tattcataat gatagtagga
     2221 ggcttggtag gtttaagaat agtttttgct gtactttcta tagtgaatag agttaggcag
     2281 ggatattcac cattatcgtt tcagacccac ctcccaaccc cgaggggacc cgacaggccc
     2341 gaaggaatag aagaagaagg tggagagaga gacagagaca gatccattcg attagtgaac
     2401 ggatcggcac tgcgtgcgcc aattctgcag acaaatggca gtattcatcc acaattttaa
     2461 aagaaaaggg gggattgggg ggtacagtgc aggggaaaga atagtagaca taatagcaac
     2521 agacatacaa actaaagaat tacaaaaaca aattacaaaa attcaaaatt ttcgggttta
     2581 ttacagggac agcagagatc cagtttggtt agtaccgggc ccgctctaga gatccgacgc
     2641 gccatctcta ggcccgcgcc ggccccctcg cacagacttg tgggagaagc tcggctactc
     2701 ccctgccccg gttaatttgc atataatatt tcctagtaac tatagaggct taatgtgcga
     2761 taaaagacag ataatctgtt ctttttaata ctagctacat tttacatgat aggcttggat
     2821 ttctataact tcgtatagca tacattatac gaagttataa acagcacaaa aggaaactca
     2881 ccctaactgt aaagtaattg tgtgttttga gactataagt atcccttgga gaaccacctt
     2941 gttggaatag ctcagaggcc gagggtttaa gagctatgct ggaaacagca tagcaagttt
     3001 aaataaggct agtccgttat caacttgaaa aagtggcacc gagtcggtgc tttttttctc
     3061 gagtactagg atccattagg cggccgcgtg gataaccgta ttaccgccat gcattagtta
     3121 ttaatagtaa tcaattacgg ggtcattagt tcatagccca tatatggagt tccgcgttac
     3181 ataacttacg gtaaatggcc cgcctggctg accgcccaac gacccccgcc cattgacgtc
     3241 aataatgacg tatgttccca tagtaacgcc aatagggact ttccattgac gtcaatgggt
     3301 ggagtattta cggtaaactg cccacttggc agtacatcaa gtgtatcata tgccaagtac
     3361 gccccctatt gacgtcaatg acggtaaatg gcccgcctgg cattatgccc agtacatgac
     3421 cttatgggac tttcctactt ggcagtacat ctacgtatta gtcatcgcta ttaccatggt
     3481 gatgcggttt tggcagtaca tcaatgggcg tggatagcgg tttgactcac ggggatttcc
     3541 aagtctccac cccattgacg tcaatgggag tttgttttgg caccaaaatc aacgggactt
     3601 tccaaaatgt cgtaacaact ccgccccatt gacgcaaatg ggcggtaggc gtgtacggtg
     3661 ggaggtctat ataagcagag ctggtttagt gaaccgtcag atccgctagc ccaccatgcc
     3721 caaaaagaaa agaaaagtgg gtagtatgaa atcaattcgc tgtaaaaact gcaacaaact
     3781 gttatttaag gcggatagtt ttgatcacat tgaaatcagg tgtccgcgtt gcaaacgtca
     3841 catcataatg ctgaatgcct gcgagcatcc cacggagaaa cattgtggga aaagagaaaa
     3901 aatcacgcat tctgacgaaa ccgtgcgtta tggctccact agtgggcaca agcttaatgg
     3961 cggtggcgga gggatggatg ctaagtcact aactgcctgg tcccggacac tggtgacctt
     4021 caaggatgta tttgtggact tcaccaggga ggagtggaag ctgctggaca ctgctcagca
     4081 gatcgtgtac agaaatgtga tgctggagaa ctataagaac ctggtttcct tgggttatca
     4141 gcttactaag ccagatgtga tcctccggtt ggagaaggga gaagagccct agcccgggtc
     4201 gagcatgcat ctagggcggc caattccgcc cctctccctc ccccccccct aacgttactg
     4261 gccgaagccg cttggaataa ggccggtgtg cgtttgtcta tatgttattt tccaccatat
     4321 tgccgtcttt tggcaatgtg agggcccgga aacctggccc tgtcttcttg acgagcattc
     4381 ctaggggtct ttcccctctc gccaaaggaa tgcaaggtct gttgaatgtc gtgaaggaag
     4441 cagttcctct ggaagcttct tgaagacaaa caacgtctgt agcgaccctt tgcaggcagc
     4501 ggaacccccc acctggcgac aggtgcctct gcggccaaaa gccacgtgta taagatacac
     4561 ctgcaaaggc ggcacaaccc cagtgccacg ttgtgagttg gatagttgtg gaaagagtca
     4621 aatggctctc ctcaagcgta ttcaacaagg ggctgaagga tgcccagaag gtaccccatt
     4681 gtatgggatc tgatctgggg cctcggtgca catgctttac atgtgtttag tcgaggttaa
     4741 aaaaacgtct aggccccccg aaccacgggg acgtggtttt cctttgaaaa acacgatgat
     4801 aaatggtgag caagggcgag gaggataaca tggccatcat caaggagttc atgcgcttca
     4861 aggtgcacat ggagggctcc gtgaacggcc acgagttcga gatcgagggc gagggcgagg
     4921 gccgccccta cgagggcacc cagaccgcca agctgaaggt gaccaagggt ggccccctgc
     4981 ccttcgcctg ggacatcctg tcccctcagt tcatgtacgg ctccaaggcc tacgtgaagc
     5041 accccgccga catccccgac tacttgaagc tgtccttccc cgagggcttc aagtgggagc
     5101 gcgtgatgaa cttcgaggac ggcggcgtgg tgaccgtgac ccaggactcc tccctgcagg
     5161 acggcgagtt catctacaag gtgaagctgc gcggcaccaa cttcccctcc gacggccccg
     5221 taatgcagaa gaagaccatg ggctgggagg cctcctccga gcggatgtac cccgaggacg
     5281 gcgccctgaa gggcgagatc aagcagaggc tgaagctgaa ggacggcggc cactacgacg
     5341 ctgaggtcaa gaccacctac aaggccaaga agcccgtgca gctgcccggc gcctacaacg
     5401 tcaacatcaa gttggacatc acctcccaca acgaggacta caccatcgtg gaacagtacg
     5461 aacgcgccga gggccgccac tccaccggcg gcatggacga gctgtacaag taagaattcg
     5521 tcgagggacc taataacttc gtatagcata cattatacga agttatacat gtttaagggt
     5581 tccggttcca ctaggtacaa ttcgatatca agcttatcga taatcaacct ctggattaca
     5641 aaatttgtga aagattgact ggtattctta actatgttgc tccttttacg ctatgtggat
     5701 acgctgcttt aatgcctttg tatcatgcta ttgcttcccg tatggctttc attttctcct
     5761 ccttgtataa atcctggttg ctgtctcttt atgaggagtt gtggcccgtt gtcaggcaac
     5821 gtggcgtggt gtgcactgtg tttgctgacg caacccccac tggttggggc attgccacca
     5881 cctgtcagct cctttccggg actttcgctt tccccctccc tattgccacg gcggaactca
     5941 tcgccgcctg ccttgcccgc tgctggacag gggctcggct gttgggcact gacaattccg
     6001 tggtgttgtc ggggaaatca tcgtcctttc cttggctgct cgcctgtgtt gccacctgga
     6061 ttctgcgcgg gacgtccttc tgctacgtcc cttcggccct caatccagcg gaccttcctt
     6121 cccgcggcct gctgccggct ctgcggcctc ttccgcgtct tcgccttcgc cctcagacga
     6181 gtcggatctc cctttgggcc gcctccccgc atcgataccg tcgacctcga tcgagaccta
     6241 gaaaaacatg gagcaatcac aagtagcaat acagcagcta ccaatgctga ttgtgcctgg
     6301 ctagaagcac aagaggagga ggaggtgggt tttccagtca cacctcaggt acctttaaga
     6361 ccaatgactt acaaggcagc tgtagatctt agccactttt taaaagaaaa ggggggactg
     6421 gaagggctaa ttcactccca acgaagacaa gatatccttg atctgtggat ctaccacaca
     6481 caaggctact tccctgattg gcagaactac acaccagggc cagggatcag atatccactg
     6541 acctttggat ggtgctacaa gctagtacca gttgagcaag agaaggtaga agaagccaat
     6601 gaaggagaga acacccgctt gttacaccct gtgagcctgc atgggatgga tgacccggag
     6661 agagaagtat tagagtggag gtttgacagc cgcctagcat ttcatcacat ggcccgagag
     6721 ctgcatccgg actgtactgg gtctctctgg ttagaccaga tctgagcctg ggagctctct
     6781 ggctaactag ggaacccact gcttaagcct caataaagct tgccttgagt gcttcaagta
     6841 gtgtgtgccc gtctgttgtg tgactctggt aactagagat ccctcagacc cttttagtca
     6901 gtgtggaaaa tctctagcag catgtgagca aaaggccagc aaaaggccag gaaccgtaaa
     6961 aaggccgcgt tgctggcgtt tttccatagg ctccgccccc ctgacgagca tcacaaaaat
     7021 cgacgctcaa gtcagaggtg gcgaaacccg acaggactat aaagatacca ggcgtttccc
     7081 cctggaagct ccctcgtgcg ctctcctgtt ccgaccctgc cgcttaccgg atacctgtcc
     7141 gcctttctcc cttcgggaag cgtggcgctt tctcatagct cacgctgtag gtatctcagt
     7201 tcggtgtagg tcgttcgctc caagctgggc tgtgtgcacg aaccccccgt tcagcccgac
     7261 cgctgcgcct tatccggtaa ctatcgtctt gagtccaacc cggtaagaca cgacttatcg
     7321 ccactggcag cagccactgg taacaggatt agcagagcga ggtatgtagg cggtgctaca
     7381 gagttcttga agtggtggcc taactacggc tacactagaa gaacagtatt tggtatctgc
     7441 gctctgctga agccagttac cttcggaaaa agagttggta gctcttgatc cggcaaacaa
     7501 accaccgctg gtagcggtgg tttttttgtt tgcaagcagc agattacgcg cagaaaaaaa
     7561 ggatctcaag aagatccttt gatcttttct acggggtctg acgctcagtg gaacgaaaac
     7621 tcacgttaag ggattttggt catgagatta tcaaaaagga tcttcaccta gatcctttta
     7681 aattaaaaat gaagttttaa atcaatctaa agtatatatg agtaaacttg gtctgacagt
     7741 taccaatgct taatcagtga ggcacctatc tcagcgatct gtctatttcg ttcatccata
     7801 gttgcctgac tccccgtcgt gtagataact acgatacggg agggcttacc atctggcccc
     7861 agtgctgcaa tgataccgcg agacccacgc tcaccggctc cagatttatc agcaataaac
     7921 cagccagccg gaagggccga gcgcagaagt ggtcctgcaa ctttatccgc ctccatccag
     7981 tctattaatt gttgccggga agctagagta agtagttcgc cagttaatag tttgcgcaac
     8041 gttgttgcca ttgctacagg catcgtggtg tcacgctcgt cgtttggtat ggcttcattc
     8101 agctccggtt cccaacgatc aaggcgagtt acatgatccc ccatgttgtg caaaaaagcg
     8161 gttagctcct tcggtcctcc gatcgttgtc agaagtaagt tggccgcagt gttatcactc
     8221 atggttatgg cagcactgca taattctctt actgtcatgc catccgtaag atgcttttct
     8281 gtgactggtg agtactcaac caagtcattc tgagaatagt gtatgcggcg accgagttgc
     8341 tcttgcccgg cgtcaatacg ggataatacc gcgccacata gcagaacttt aaaagtgctc
     8401 atcattggaa aacgttcttc ggggcgaaaa ctctcaagga tcttaccgct gttgagatcc
     8461 agttcgatgt aacccactcg tgcacccaac tgatcttcag catcttttac tttcaccagc
     8521 gtttctgggt gagcaaaaac aggaaggcaa aatgccgcaa aaaagggaat aagggcgaca
     8581 cggaaatgtt gaatactcat actcttcctt tttcaatatt attgaagcat ttatcagggt
     8641 tattgtctca tgagcggata catatttgaa tgtatttaga aaaataaaca aataggggtt
     8701 ccgcgcacat ttccccgaaa agtgccacct gac
//
